>Addgene plasmid #236321 | TCTA-P2 | addgene full sequence | sequence record 469264 | Addgene NGS Result
TTGAAATCCTTTTTTTCTGCGCGTAATCTGCTGCTTGCAAACAAAAAAACCACCGCTACCAGCGGTGGTT
TGTTTGCCGGATCAAGAGCTACCAACTCTTTTTCCGAAGGTAACTGGCTTCAGCAGAGCGCAGATACCAA
ATACTGTCCTTCTAGTGTAGCCGTAGTTAGGCCACCACTTCAAGAACTCTGTAGCACCGCCTACATACCT
CGCTCTGCTAATCCTGTTACCAGTGGCTGCTGCCAGTGGCGATAAGTCGTGTCTTACCGGGTTGGACTCA
AGACGATAGTTACCGGATAAGGCGCAGCGGTCGGGCTGAACGGGGGGTTCGTGCACACAGCCCAGCTTGG
AGCGAACGACCTACACCGAACTGAGATACCTACAGCGTGAGCTATGAGAAAGCGCCACGCTTCCCGAAGG
GAGAAAGGCGGACAGGTATCCGGTAAGCGGCAGGGTCGGAACAGGAGAGCGCACGAGGGAGCTTCCAGGG
GGAAACGCCTGGTATCTTTATAGTCCTGTCGGGTTTCGCCACCTCTGACTTGAGCGTCGATTTTTGTGAT
GCTCGTCAGGGGGGCGGAGCCTATGGAAAAACGCCAGCAACGCGGCCTTTTTACGGTTCCTGGCCTTTTG
CTGGCCTTTTGCTCACATGTTCTTTCCTGCGTTATCCCCTGATTCTGTGGATAACCGTATTACCGCCTTT
GAGTGAGCTGATACCGGTTGGGCGTCGCTTGGTCGGTCATTTCGAATTACCAATGCTTAATCAGTGAGGC
ACCTATCTCAGCGATCTGTCTATTTCGTTCATCCATAGTTGCCTGACTCCCCGTCGTGTAGATAACTACG
ATACGGGAGGGCTTACCATCTGGCCCCAGTGCTGCAATGATACCGCGAGACCCACGCTCACCGGCTCCAG
ATTTATCAGCAATAAACCAGCCAGCCGGAAGGGCCGAGCGCAGAAGTGGTCCTGCAACTTTATCCGCCTC
CATCCAGTCTATTAATTGTTGCCGGGAAGCTAGAGTAAGTAGTTCGCCAGTTAATAGTTTGCGCAACGTT
GTTGCCATTGCTACAGGCATCGTGGTGTCACGCTCGTCGTTTGGTATGGCTTCATTCAGCTCCGGTTCCC
AACGATCAAGGCGAGTTACATGATCCCCCATGTTGTGCAAAAAAGCGGTTAGCTCCTTCGGTCCTCCGAT
AGTTGTCAGAAGTAAGTTGGCCGCAGTGTTATCACTCATGGTTATGGCAGCACTGCATAATTCTCTTACT
GTCATGCCATCCGTAAGATGCTTTTCTGTGACTGGTGAGTACTCAACCAAGTCATTCTGAGAATAGTGTA
TGCGGCGACCGAGTTGCTCTTGCCCGGCGTCAATACGGGATAATACCGCGCCACATAGCAGAACTTTGAA
AGTGCTCATCATTGGAAAACGTTCTTCGGGGCGAAAACTCTCAAGGATCTTACCGCTGTTGAGATCCAGT
TCGATGTAACCCACTCGTGCACCCAACTGATCTTCAGCATCTTTTACTTTCACCAGCGTTTCTGGGTGAG
CAAAAACAGGAAGGCAAAATGCCGCAAAAAAGGGAATAAGGGCGACACGGAAATGTTGAATACTCATACT
CTTCCTTTTTCAATATTATTGAAGCATTTATCAGGGTTATTGTCTCATGAGCGGATACATATTTGAATGT
ATTTAGAAAAATAAACAAATAGGGGTTCCGCGCACATTTCCCCGAAAAGTGCCACCTGACGTCTAAGAAA
CCATTACGTAGAAAGCCAGTCCGCAGAAACGGTGCTGACCCCGGATGAATGTCAGCTACTGGGCTATCTG
GACAAGGGAAAACGCAAGCGCAAAGAGGATCCTTATCGCTATCGATTCACACAAAAAACCAACACACAGA
TGTAATGAAAATAAAGATATTTTATTGCGGCCATCGTGATGGCAGGTTGGGCGTCGCTTGGTCGGTCATT
TCGAACCCCAGAGTCCCGCTCAGAAGAACTCGTCAAGAAGGCGATAGAAGGCGATGCGCTGCGAATCGGG
AGCGGCGATACCGTAAAGCACGAGGAAGCGGTCAGCCCATTCGCCGCCAAGCTCTTCAGCAATATCACGG
GTAGCCAACGCTATGTCCTGATAGCGGTCCGCCACACCCAGCCGGCCACAGTCGATGAATCCAGAAAAGC
GGCCATTTTCCACCATGATATTCGGCAAGCAGGCATCGCCATGGGTCACGACGAGATCCTCGCCGTCGGG
CATGCGCGCCTTGAGCCTGGCGAACAGTTCGGCTGGCGCGAGCCCCTGATGCTCTTCGTCCAGATCATCC
TGATCGACAAGACCGGCTTCCATCCGAGTACGTGCTCGCTCGATGCGATGTTTCGCTTGGTGGTCGAATG
GGCAGGTAGCCGGATCAAGCGTATGCAGCCGCCGCATTGCATCAGCCATGATGGATACTTTCTCGGCAGG
AGCAAGGTGAGATGACAGGAGATCCTGCCCCGGCACTTCGCCCAATAGCAGCCAGTCCCTTCCCGCTTCA
GTGACAACGTCGAGCACAGCTGCGCAAGGAACGCCCGTCGTGGCCAGCCACGATAGCCGCGCTGCCTCGT
CCTGCAGTTCATTCAGGGCACCGGACAGGTCGGTCTTGACAAAAAGAACCGGGCGCCCCTGCGCTGACAG
CCGGAACACGGCGGCATCAGAGCAGCCGATTGTCTGTTGTGCCCAGTCATAGCCGAATAGCCTCTCCACC
CAAGCGGCCGGAGAACCTGCGTGCAATCCATCTTGTTCAATCCCTCCGGAGCCTCCGCCACCTGATCCGC
CACCTCCGCTCCCACCACCGGTCTGCTCGTTCTTCAGCACGCGCTCCACGAAGCTCTTGATGTACTTACC
CATTTCATCTGGAGCGTCCTCCTGGCTGAAGTGGAGGCCCTTCACCTTCACGAACTCGGTGTTAGGGAAC
TTCTTAGCTCCCTCGACAATAGCGTTGGAAAAGAACCCAGGGTCGGACTCGATGAACATCTTAGGCAGAT
CGTCGCTGGCCCGAAGGTAGGCGTTGTAGTTGCGGACAATCTGGACGACGTCGGGCTTGCCTCCCTTAAC
GAGAGGGATCTCGCGAGGCCAGGAGAGGGTAGGCCGTCTAACCTCGCCCTTCTCCTTGAATGGCTCCAGG
TAGGCAGCGAACTCCTCAGGCTCCAGTTTCCGCATGATCTTGCTTGGGAGCATGGTCTCGACGAAGAAGT
TATTCTCAAGCACCATTTTCTCGCCCTCTTCGCTCTTGATCAGGGCGATATCCTCCTCGATGTCAGGCCA
CTCGTCCCAGGACTCGATCACGTCCACGACACTCTCAGCATGGACGATGGCCTTGATCTTGTCTTGGTGC
TCGTAGGAGTAGTGAAAGGCCAGACAAGCCCCCCAGTCGTGGCCCACAAAGATGATTTTCTTTGGAAGGT
TCAGCAGCTCGAACCAAGCGGTGAGGTACTTGTAGTGATCCAGGAGGCGATATGAGCCATTCCCGCTCTT
GCCGGACTTACCCATTCCGATCAGATCAGGGATGATGCATCTAGCCACGGGCTCGATGTGAGGCACGACG
TGCCTCCACAGGTAGCTGGAGGCAGCGTTACCATGCAGAAAAATCACGGCGTTCTCGGCGTGCTTCTCGG
AATCATAGTAGTTGATGAAGGAGTCCAGCACGTTCATTTGCTTGCAGCGAGCCCACCACTGAGGCCCAGT
GATCATGCGTTTGCGTTGCTCGGGGTCGTACACCTTGGAAGCCATGGTGGCTCCAGCCTTTGGTTCGAGA
CTGTTGTGTCAGAAGAATCAAGCTTTTTGCAAAAGCCTAGGCCTCCAAAAAAGCCTCCTCACTACTTCTG
GAATAGCTCAGAGGCCGAGGCGGCCTCGGCCTCTGCATAAATAAAAAAAATTAGTCAGCCATGGGGCGGA
GAATGGGCGGAACTGGGCGGAGTTAGGGGCGGGATGGGCGGAGTTAGGGGCGGGACTATGGTTGCTGACT
AATTGAGATGCATGCTTTGCATACTTCTGCCTGCTGGGGAGCCTGGGGACTTTCCACACCTGGTTGCTGA
CTAATTGAGATGCATGCTTTGCATACTTCTGCCTGCTGGGGAGCCTGGGGACTTTCCACACCCTAACTGA
CACACATTCCACAGCTGGTTCTTTCCGCCTCAGAAGGTACCTAACCAAGTTCCTCTTTCAGAGGTTATTT
CAGGCCATGGTGCTGCGCAGATCCGCGTATGCGGTGTGAAATACCGCACAGATGCGTAAGGAGAAAATAC
CGCATCAGGAAATTGTAAGCGTTAATATTTTGTTAAAATTCGATTTTACCACATTTGTAGAGGTTTTACT
TGCTTAAAAAAACCTCCCACATCTCCCCCTGAACCTGAAACATAAAATGAATGCAATTGTTGTTGTTAAC
TTGTTTATTGCAGCTTATAATGGTTACAAATAAAGCAATAGCATCACAAATTTCACAAATAAAGCATTTT
TTTCACTGCATTCTAGTTGTGGTTTGTCCAAACTCATCAATGTATCTTATCATGTCTGCTCGAAGCGGCC
GCCCCAAGGGGTTATGCTAGTTATTGCTCAGCGGTGGCAGCAGCCAACTCAGCTTCCTTTCGGGCTTTGT
TAGCAGCCGGATCAGCTTGCATGCCTGCAGGTCGACTTGCACTTCCGTGTTTAATAAGCCACATCCTCAG
TTGAGCCTGGGGTGAAATGTGAGATCCTGACTCTGTGCAGTAGTATTAGTGGGTGGGCCAGGGGCTGTGA
ATAACATCATCCTCAGTACAGCTGCAATTCCAGGGCCCCTCTACCACAAAGATGGCTTAAGCAAAGGCAG
CCAGATGGAAGTATGATATCCAACAGGAAGGAAGTAGGCAGGGGTCACTAAAGTGGCTGGTGGCCCAGCA
GATGGAAACAGAAGTATGGCCCCGAGGGAAGGAGGCAGGTCCAGGGCTACAGTGCTTTCAGGTACTGGTG
TTTCTATAGGGGCATTTGCCACCCACATCTTTGGAAACTCCCCTGGCCTATTGTGACATGGCAGGGCTGC
CTGGTTCTTGAAGGTAGAGAAAATGCTAGTGGGGAGGAGCTGAGCCTGTGACGTGCATTTGTACCAGGTC
CAGATGGGAAATGATGAGGCTGCAGGCTATGATGGGGCCACTGTGCACTAAATGCTTGGTACCATCCTAT
GAGGGGACAAGGTGCAGACCCACATTCCCATAGGCACTTAAGCAGTGGTGGATAGGAGGCTACCCCAGGG
GTTCAGCTGTCCTTCAGGTAATCAGCTTACCCCCAAGAAGGACTGAGAGGAATATGAGTAGGACAGTTGG
CAGATGACAATTTCCTTTGCCTGGCTCACGGGAGAAGTCTGGTTGGGCCAGGTATGTGGGTGTTTGGTGC
CTCCATCTGGATAGTGCCAGCAGGTACACCACCCTGCCTTATACCTGAATGGCCAGCTAAATAACCATAG
AGCTTAAGGTCTGGCTCAGGTCAGGATTCCCTGGCTCCTTGCCAACAAAGCAAAACCAGAGATTCAGAAA
ACTCAGGGCCTAGGAGAAAACAGACCTGCCTTACAAACCCCAGAGCTGGTCAACCTCAGGCTTCCTCTCA
GGAAAAAAATTTTTTTTTTGAGATGGGTCTTGCTCTGTTGCCCAGGCTGGAGTACAACGGCGCAATCTTG
GCTCACTGCAACCTCTGCCTCCCAGGTTCAAGCAAATCTCCTGCTTCAGCCTCCTGAGTAGCTGGGATTA
CTGGTGTGTGCCACCACACCCGGCTAATTTTTGTATTTTTAGTAGAGATGGGGTTTTCACCATGTTGGTC
AGGCTGGTCTCGAACTCCTGACCTCGTGATCTGCCTGCCTCAGCCTCCCAAAGTGTTGGGATTACAGGCG
TGAGCCACCATGCCTGGCCAACTCAGGAAAAATTTTTATGGGGTCACATCTTGGGGATGGAAGAGGGACA
GGAAAAGAAACCTAAGACAAAAGAACTGATGGTCTTCCCAACCCAGAGGCTTCCTGAGTTATCACCCCTG
AGAGAGGAAGAACACAATCTCTCTCCTTAAGGCACCCAGATAAGAGTACAGGCAAACTCTTCACTTGCCC
AGTGCCTGGGTGAGGGAGCAGGCTTAAGAGGCAGAAGAGGCCCAGCCCTGTAGGCACTGGGTACTCCCTG
CTACCAACCCTGAACCCCCGGCAGTTGTCCCTGAGGTCTGGGGAGTAGCAGAACCCAGTGTAGAAGCCAG
CAGACCCAGTGATGCCCTTGGAGACCCTCTGCTGCCTTCCCACTCGAGGCTAGCGAGCTCGTTTAAACAA
CTAGAATTACACGGCGATCTTGCCGCCCTTCTTGGCCTTAATGAGAATCTCGCGGATCTTGCGGGCGTCC
AACTTGCCGGTCAGTCCTTTAGGCACCTCGTCCACGAACACAACACCACCGCGCAGCTTCTTGGCGGTTG
TAACCTGGCTGGCCACATAGTCCACGATCTCCTTCTCGGTCATGGTTTTACCGTGTTCCAGCACGACGAC
TGCGGCGGGCAGCTCGCCGGCATCGTCGTCGGGCAGGCCGGCGACCCCGGCGTCGAAGATGTTGGGGTGT
TGCAGCAGGATGCTCTCCAGTTCGGCTGGGGCTACCTGGTAGCCCTTGTATTTGATCAGGCTCTTCAGCC
GGTCCACGATGAAGAAGTGCTCGTCCTCGTCCCAGTAGGCGATGTCGCCGCTGTGCAGCCAGCCGTCCTT
GTCGATGAGAGCGTTTGTAGCCTCGGGGTTGTTAACGTAGCCGCTCATGATCATGGGGCCACGGACGCAC
AGCTCGCCGCGCTGGTTCACACCCAGTGTCTTACCGGTGTCCAAGTCCACCACCTTAGCCTCGAAGAAGG
GCACCACCTTGCCTACTGCGCCAGGCTTGTCGTCCCCTTCGGGGGTGATCAGAATGGCGCTGGTTGTTTC
TGTCAGGCCGTAGCCCTGGCGGATGCCTGGTAGGTGGAAGCGTTTGGCCACGGCCTCACCTACCTCCTTG
CTGAGCGGCGCCCCGCCGCTGGCGATCTCGTGCAAGTTGCTTAGGTCGTACTTGTCGATGAGAGTGCTCT
TAGCGAAGAAGCTAAATAGTGTGGGCACCAGCAGGGCAGATTGAATCTTATAGTCTTGCAAGCTGCGCAA
GAATAGCTCCTCCTCGAAGCGGTACATGAGCACGACCCGAAAGCCGCAGATCAAGTAGCCCAGCGTGGTG
AACATGCCGAAGCCGTGGTGAAATGGCACCACGCTGAGGATAGCGGTGTCGGGGATGATCTGGTTGCCGA
AGATGGGGTCGCGGGCATGACTGAATCGGACACAAGCGGTGCGGTGCGGTAGGGCTACGCCCTTGGGCAA
TCCGGTACTGCCACTACTGTTCATGATCAGGGCGATGGTTTTGTCCCGGTCGAAGCTCTCGGGCACGAAG
TCGTACTCGTTGAAGCCGGGTGGCAAATGGGAAGTCACGAAGGTGTACATGCTTTGGAAGCCCTGGTAGT
CGGTCTTGCTATCCATGATGATGATCTTTTGTATGATCGGTAGCTTCTTTTGCACGTTGAGGATCTTTTG
CAGCCCTTTCTTGCTCACGAATACGACGGTGGGCTGGCTGATGCCCATGCTGTTCAGCAGCTCGCGCTCG
TTGTAGATGTCGTTAGCTGGGGCCACAGCCACACCGATGAACAGGGCACCCAACACGGGCATGAAGAACT
GCAAGCTATTCTCGCTGCACACCACGATCCGATGGTTTGTATTCAGCCCATAGCGCTTCATAGCTTCTGC
CAGCCGAACGCTCATCTCGAAGTACTCGGCGTAGGTAATGTCCACCTCGATATGTGCGTCGGTAAAGGCG
ATGGTGCCGGGCACCAGGGCGTAGCGCTTCATGGCTTTGTGCAGCTGCTCGCCGGCGGTCCCGTCTTCGA
GTGGGTAGAATGGCGCTGGGCCCTTCTTAATGTTTTTGGCATCTTCCATGGTGGCTTTACCAACAGTACC
GGATTGCCAAGCTTGGGCTGCAGGTCGAAAGGCCCGGAGATGAGGAAGAGGAGAACAGCGCGGCAGACGT
GCGCTTTTGAAGCGTGCAGAATGCCGGGCCTCCGGAGGACCTTCGGGCGCCCGCCCCGCCCCTGAGCCCG
CCCCTGAGCCCGCCCCCGGACCCACCCCTTCCCAGCCTCTGAGCCCAGAAAGCGAAGGAGCAAAGCTGCT
ATTGGCCGCTGCCCCAAAGGCCTACCCGCTTCCATTGCTCAGCGGTGCTGTCCATCTGCACGAGACTAGT
GAGACGTGCTACTTCCATTTGTCACGTCCTGCACGACGCGAGCTGCGGGGCGGGGGGGAACTTCCTGACT
AGGGGAGGAGTAGAAGGTGGCGCGAAGGGGCCACCAAAGAACGGAGCCGGTTGGCGCCTACCGGTGGATG
TGGAATGTGTGCGAGGCCAGAGGCCACTTGTGTAGCGCCAAGTGCCCAGCGGGGCTGCTAAAGCGCATGC
TCCAGACTGCCTTGGGAAAAGCGCCTCCCCTACCCGGTAGATCTCGATCCTCTACGCCGGACGCATCGTG
GCCGGAGTACTGCGGTTTATCTCGATGGCTACGAGGGCAGACAGTAAGTGGATTTACCATAATCCCTTAA
TTGTACGCACCGCTAAAACGCGTTCAGCGCGATCACGGCAGCAGACAGGTAAAAATGGCAACAAACCACC
CGAAAAACTGCCGCAATCGCGCCTGATAAATTTTAACCGTATGAATACCTATGCAACCAGAGGGTACAGG
CCACATTACCCCCACTTAATCCACTGAAGCTGCCATTTTTCATGGTTTCACCATCCCAGCGAAGGGCCAT
CCAGCGTGCGTTCCTGTATTTCCGGACTATAAAAGGATCTAGGTGAAGATCCTTTTTGATAATCTCATGA
CCAAAATCCCTTAACGTGAGTTTTCGTTCCACTGAGCGTCAGACCCCGTAGAAAAGATCAAAGGATCTTC
Features (pLannotate 1.2.2; 20 found; start..end, strand, type, name):
      1..589     +  rep_origin     ori: high-copy-number ColE1/pMB1/pBR322/pUC origin of replication
    747..1607    -  CDS            AmpR: β-lactamase; bla; confers resistance to ampicillin, carbenicillin, and related antibiotics
   1608..1712    -  promoter       AmpR promoter: bla
   1755..1847    +  CDS            tnpA (fragment): TN5P_ECOLX - Also known as tnp. Experimental evidence at protein level: Swiss-Prot protein existence level 1. Mediates transposition of transposon Tn5 by a 'cut and paste' mechanism. First, the monomeric transposase binds the 19 bp inverted DNA repeats flanking the transposon. Then, dimerization of the DNA- bound transposase creates a synaptic DNA complex. After nicking of the first DNA strand, excision of the transposon proceeds through a series of intermediates. The transposase then mediates the insertion of the transposon at a new site by strand transfer. The activity of the wild- type tran
   1868..1916    -  polyA_signal   poly(A) signal: synthetic polyadenylation signal
   1980..2772    -  CDS            NeoR/KanR (fragment): aminoglycoside phosphotransferase from Tn5; aph(3')-II (or nptII); confers resistance to neomycin, kanamycin, and G418 (Geneticin®)
   2823..3755    -  CDS            hRluc: Renilla luciferase human codon-optimized
   3806..4163    -  promoter       SV40 promoter: SV40 enhancer and early promoter
   4228..4279    +  misc_feature   bom (fragment): basis of mobility region from pBR322
   4280..4312    -  rep_origin     M13 ori (fragment): M13 bacteriophage origin of replication; arrow indicates direction of (+) strand synthesis
   4317..4385    +  CDS            large T antigen (fragment): large T antigen from SV40 (simian virus 40)
   4408..4529    +  polyA_signal   SV40 poly(A) signal: SV40 polyadenylation signal
   4551..4570    -  terminator     T7 terminator (fragment): transcription terminator for bacteriophage T7 RNA polymerase
   4578..4627    -  CDS            SET1 (fragment): solubility-enhancement tag derived from T7 phage gene 10B
   4634..4657    -  misc_feature   MCS (fragment): pUC18/19 multiple cloning site
   5629..5796    +  CDS            C9orf85 (fragment): CI085_HUMAN - Experimental evidence at protein level: Swiss-Prot protein existence level 1. From Homo sapiens (Human).
   5792..5899    +  CDS            YP007_HUMAN (fragment): Experimental evidence at transcript level: Swiss-Prot protein existence level 2. From Homo sapiens (Human).
   6307..7959    -  CDS            luciferase: firefly luciferase synthetic luc2 version of the luciferase gene
   8006..8505    -  promoter       PGK promoter: mouse phosphoglycerate kinase 1 promoter
   8562..8845    -  misc_feature   cer region: ColE1-derived recombination site that helps to maintain plasmids as monomers
