[The description below was written by a language model from this plasmid's Addgene catalogue record and pLannotate feature annotations shown in this document.]
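Description:
TCTA-P2 is a mammalian dual-luciferase reporter plasmid built on the pmirGLO Dual-Luciferase miRNA Target Expression Vector, carrying a 3' UTR sequence from the human TCTA gene inserted by Gibson cloning. It is propagated in E. coli as a high-copy plasmid through a ColE1/pUC-type origin and selected with ampicillin via the β-lactamase gene and its bla promoter. A ColE1-derived cer region, which helps keep plasmids monomeric, is also annotated.

The primary reporter is the synthetic firefly luciferase gene luc2, annotated as driven by a PGK (phosphoglycerate kinase) promoter. The stretch of roughly 1.6 kb between the end of the luc2 coding sequence and the residual multiple cloning site has no vector annotation. It contains only short fragment matches to human proteins, which are probably incidental homology hits. This position is consistent with the TCTA 3' UTR lying downstream of luc2, so that it becomes part of the firefly transcript, followed by an SV40 polyadenylation signal. A second cassette uses the SV40 enhancer/early promoter to express human codon-optimized Renilla luciferase followed by a neomycin/G418 resistance coding region, ending in a synthetic poly(A) signal. This cassette provides an internal normalization control and a potential mammalian selection marker. Several other small fragment annotations (Tn5 transposase, bom, M13 ori, T7 terminator) appear to be backbone remnants or spurious matches.

The stated purpose is to study how the 3' UTR regulates TCTA function. The associated work concerns alternative polyadenylation, and "P2" may denote a particular UTR isoform, though the record does not define it. Firefly activity relative to Renilla reports the UTR's effect on expression.
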