Addgene plasmid #236321: TCTA-P2
Purpose: Study the role and mechanism of the 3' UTR in regulating TCTA-P2 gene function.
Depositing lab: Angela Ting. Depositing organization: University of Texas MD Anderson Cancer Center. Publication: Differentiation in the human urothelia is defined by distinct alternative polyadenylation. Le NB, Sona S, Santo B, Zhang Y, Ou R, Schweickart RA, Kochat V, Padron WI, Rai K, Lee SH, Yi JM, Wessely O, Lee BH, Ting AH. Cell Rep. 2026 Jan 13;45(1):116839. doi: 10.1016/j.celrep.2025.116839. PubMed 41533515.
Backbone
  Vector backbone: pmirGLO Dual-Luciferase miRNA Target Expression Vector
  Vector type: Mammalian Expression
Growth in bacteria
  Bacterial resistance: Ampicillin, 100 μg/mL
  Growth temperature: 37°C
  Growth strain: DH5alpha
  Copy number: High Copy
Gene/Insert
  Gene/Insert name: TCTA-P2 3'UTR
  Species: H. sapiens (human)
  Entrez Gene: TCTA
  Cloning method: Gibson Cloning
Terms and licenses: Academic/Nonprofit Terms; Industry Terms: Not Available to Industry
How to cite: TCTA-P2 was a gift from Angela Ting (Addgene plasmid # 236321 ; http://n2t.net/addgene:236321 ; RRID:Addgene_236321)
